Addgene plasmid #182183: p{Mhc-F4-678-eGFP::KD,attB}
Purpose: fluorescent reporter gene with yeast recombination site within intron
Depositing lab: David Stern. Depositing organization: HHMI, Janelia Research Campus. Publication: Transgenic tools for targeted chromosome rearrangements allow construction of balancer chromosomes in non-melanogaster Drosophila species. Stern DL. G3 (Bethesda). 2022 Feb 10. pii: 6526388. doi: 10.1093/g3journal/jkac030. PubMed 35143616.
Backbone
  Vector backbone: pBluescript II KS
  Vector type: Insect Expression
Growth in bacteria
  Bacterial resistance: Ampicillin, 100 μg/mL
  Growth temperature: 37°C
  Growth strain: DH5alpha
  Copy number: High Copy
Gene/Insert
  Gene/Insert name: EGFP
  Species: Other
  Cloning method: Gateway Cloning
Terms and licenses: Academic/Nonprofit Terms; Industry Terms: Not Available to Industry
Depositor comments: Please visit https://www.biorxiv.org/content/10.1101/2021.11.18.469106v1.full for bioRxiv preprint.
How to cite: p{Mhc-F4-678-eGFP::KD,attB} was a gift from David Stern (Addgene plasmid # 182183 ; http://n2t.net/addgene:182183 ; RRID:Addgene_182183)
