[The description below was written by a language model from this plasmid's Addgene catalogue record and pLannotate feature annotations shown in this document.]
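Description:
p{Mhc-F4-678-eGFP::KD,attB} is an insect (Drosophila) transgenesis and expression plasmid built on pBluescript II KS. It is maintained in E. coli at high copy through the ColE1/pUC-type origin and selected with ampicillin via the β-lactamase gene. The backbone also retains the f1 origin, the T3 and T7 promoters, and remnants of the lac promoter/lacZα region and polylinker. A φC31 attB site allows integrase-mediated insertion of the plasmid into attP landing sites in the fly genome, and a partial loxP site lies just beside it.

The payload is an EGFP reporter whose coding sequence is split by an intron. In the feature table, a fragment of the Drosophila hsp70Bb promoter, presumably acting as a basal promoter, precedes a large GFP-type coding segment. This is followed by two stretches matching the mini-white gene that appear to supply the intronic sequence, and then by a short terminal GFP-type segment; the "(3-F)Tyr-EGFP" and "Sapphire" labels are simply nearest-match annotations of EGFP pieces. Between the two white-derived segments sit Gateway attB2 and attB1 sites, consistent with the recorded Gateway cloning method. They flank a short interval where, according to the stated purpose and the "KD" in the name, a yeast recombinase target site resides, although that site is not annotated. The name suggests a Myosin heavy chain (Mhc) enhancer fragment drives expression, but this too is not annotated, and the short RPR1 promoter hit is probably spurious.

Placing the recombination site in an intron leaves GFP expression intact after splicing. Recombination between sites at different genomic positions can therefore be followed by fluorescence, in line with the associated work on targeted chromosome rearrangements and balancer chromosomes in non-melanogaster Drosophila species.
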