Features (pLannotate 1.2.2; 23 found; start..end, strand, type, name):
    170..292     +  promoter       hsp70 promoter (fragment): Drosophila melanogaster hsp70Bb promoter
    342..965     +  CDS            (3-F)Tyr-EGFP (fragment): (3-F)Tyr-EGFP is a basic (constitutively fluorescent) green fluorescent protein published in 2004, derived from Aequorea victoria.
    957..1077    +  CDS            mini-white (fragment): Drosophila white gene eye color pigment; white; This is a modified version of the white gene lacking part of the first intron.
   1089..1113    +  protein_bind   attB2: mutant version of attB; recombination site for the Gateway® BP reaction BP Clonase™
   1211..1235    -  protein_bind   attB1: mutant version of attB; recombination site for the Gateway® BP reaction BP Clonase™
   1263..1548    +  CDS            mini-white (fragment): Drosophila white gene eye color pigment; white; This is a modified version of the white gene lacking part of the first intron.
   1536..1634    +  CDS            Sapphire (fragment): Sapphire is a basic (constitutively fluorescent) long stokes shift fluorescent protein published in 1998, derived from Aequorea victoria. It is reported to be a rapidly-maturing weak dimer with low acid sensitivity.
   2484..2515    -  protein_bind   loxP (fragment): Cre-mediated recombination occurs in the 8-bp core sequence (GCATACAT). Cre recombinase
   2516..2536    +  misc_feature   MCS (fragment): pBluescript multiple cloning site
   2558..2627    +  protein_bind   attB: attB site for the φC31 integrase (Groth et al., 2000) phage φC31 integrase
   2846..2864    -  promoter       T3 promoter: promoter for bacteriophage T3 RNA polymerase
   2909..2925    -  protein_bind   lac operator: The lac repressor binds to the lac operator to inhibit transcription in E. coli. This inhibition can be relieved by adding lactose or isopropyl-β-D-thiogalactopyranoside (IPTG). lac repressor encoded by lacI
   2933..2963    -  promoter       lac promoter: promoter for the E. coli lac operon
   2978..2999    -  protein_bind   CAP binding site: CAP binding activates transcription in the presence of cAMP. E. coli catabolite activator protein
   3012..3104    -  CDS            lacI (fragment): lac repressor; lacI; The lac repressor binds to the lac operator to inhibit transcription in E. coli. This inhibition can be relieved by adding lactose or isopropyl-β-D-thiogalactopyranoside (IPTG).
   3287..3875    -  rep_origin     ori: high-copy-number ColE1/pMB1/pBR322/pUC origin of replication
   4046..4906    -  CDS            AmpR: β-lactamase; bla; confers resistance to ampicillin, carbenicillin, and related antibiotics
   4907..5011    -  promoter       AmpR promoter: bla
   5038..5466    +  rep_origin     f1 ori (sequence partly withheld): f1 bacteriophage origin of replication; arrow indicates direction of (+) strand synthesis
   5497..5652    -  CDS            lacZα (fragment): LacZα fragment of β-galactosidase; lacZ fragment
   5660..5678    +  promoter       T7 promoter: promoter for bacteriophage T7 RNA polymerase
   5687..5704    +  misc_feature   MCS (fragment): pBluescript multiple cloning site
   5862..5879    +  promoter       RPR1 promoter (fragment): RPR1; promoter for the S. cerevisiae RNase P RNA gene
>Addgene plasmid #182183 | p{Mhc-F4-678-eGFP::KD,attB} | addgene full sequence | sequence record 357763 | Addgene NGS Result
GGAGAAATGTACACAAATATCTAAATGAAAATTGGCGTTACGTAACAAATACCAACGCCCCGAAAATCCG
TATATATGCAAAGCATTCTGATATATATATATATAAGTGGTATACATATACATATTCGTATCGGATCCGT
GATCTATATTTAGGATTAACCCTCGACCGCCGGAGTATAAATAGAGGCGCTTCGTCTACGGAGCGACAAT
TCAATTCAAACAAGCAAAGTGAACACGTCGCTAAGCGAAAGCTAAGCAAATAAACAAGCGCAGCTGAACA
AGCTAAACAATCGGGGTACCGCTAGAGTCGACGGTACGATCCACCGGTCGCCACCATGGTGAGCAAGGGC
GAGGAGCTGTTCACCGGGGTGGTGCCCATCCTGGTCGAGCTGGACGGCGACGTAAACGGCCACAAGTTCA
GCGTGTCCGGCGAGGGCGAGGGCGATGCCACCTACGGCAAGCTGACCCTGAAGTTCATCTGCACCACCGG
CAAGCTGCCCGTGCCCTGGCCCACCCTCGTGACCACCCTGACCTACGGCGTGCAGTGCTTCAGCCGCTAC
CCCGACCACATGAAGCAGCACGACTTCTTCAAGTCCGCCATGCCCGAAGGCTACGTCCAGGAGCGCACCA
TCTTCTTCAAGGACGACGGCAACTACAAGACCCGCGCCGAGGTGAAGTTCGAGGGCGACACCCTGGTGAA
CCGCATCGAGCTGAAGGGCATCGACTTCAAGGAGGACGGCAACATCCTGGGGCACAAGCTGGAGTACAAC
TACAACAGCCACAACGTCTATATCATGGCCGACAAGCAGAAGAACGGCATCAAGGTGAACTTCAAGATCC
GCCACAACATCGAGGACGGCAGCGTGCAGCTCGCCGACCACTACCAGCAGAACACCCCCATCGGCGACGG
CCCCGTGCTGCTGCCCGACAACCACTACCTGAGCACCCAGTCCGCCCTGAGCAAGGTGAGTAGTACATGT
GCATACATCTTAAGTTCACTTGATCTATAGGAACTGCGATTGCAACATCAAATTGTCTGCGGCGTGAGAA
CTGCGACCCACAAAAATCCCAAACCGCGGCCGTTTATCACCACTTTGTACAAGAAAGCTGGGTCGGCGCG
CCCACCCTTAAACGATATCAGACATTTGTCTGATAATGAAGCATTATCAGACAAATGTCTGATATCGTTT
GGTGAAGGGGGCGGCCGCGGAGCCTGCTTTTTTGTACAAACTTGTGATAAACGAATTCTTGAAGACGAAA
GGGCACAAACAAATAGTGACACGAAACAGATTATTCTGGTAGCTGTTCTCGCTATATAAGACAATTTTTG
AGATCATATCATGATCAAGACATCTAAAGGCATTCATTTTCGACTATATTCTTTTTTACAAAAAATATAA
CAACCAGATATTTTAAGCTGATCCTAGATGCACAAAAAATAAATAAAAGTATAAACCTACTTCGTAGGAT
ACTTCGGGGTACTTTTTGTTCGGGGTTAGATGAGCATAACGCTTGTAGTTGATATTTGAGATCCCCTATC
ATTGCAGGACCCAAACGAGAAGCGTGATCACATGGTCCTCCTCGAGTTCGTGACCGCCGCCGGCATCACC
CTGGGCATGGACGAGCTGTACAAGTAAGTATAGTGCCTTGACCGAGCTCGCCCACTAAGCGTCGCGCCAC
TTCAACGCTCGATGGGAGCGTCATTGGTGGGCGGGGTAACCGTCGAAATCAGTGTTTACGCTTCCAATCG
CAACAAAAAATTCACTGCAACACTGAAAAGCATACGAAAACGATGAAGATTGTACGAGAAACCATAAAGT
ATTTTATCCACAAAGACACGTATAGCAGAAAAGCCAAGTTAACTCGGCGATAAGTTGTGTACACAAGAAT
AAAATCGGCCAGATTCAGTGTTGTCAGAAATAAGAAAACCCCACTATGTTTTTCTTTGCCTTTTCTTTCT
CCCAGCGATCATTCATTTCGTGGTGAAAGAACGGGGTCATTGCACGGAGTTTCGACTGCGGGAAAGCAGA
GCTGCCGTTCACTTCGTCTATAATTAGCGCTTTCTATTTTCCCCGATTCGGGCCGCTGCTGCGCTTTTCC
GCCTGCTGTTTGTGGCAAGTGTAGCAGCAGGCTGTGCACGCAGTGTGGCATGCACTTGGCTTTCCACCGT
TGGTATCGATTCTCTGGGACGATGAGTCATTCCTTTCGGGGCCACAGCATAATCGTTGCCAGCTCACCGA
AATGGTGACTTCATTTCTTAACTGCCGTCAAGCATGCGATTGTACATACATACATATTTATATATGTACA
TATTTATGTGACTATGGTAGGTCGATATAATAGCAATCAACGCAAGCAAATGTGTCAGTCCTGCTTACAG
GAACGATTCTATTTAGTAATTTTCGTTGTATAAAGTAATTATGTATGTATGTAAGCCCCATAAATCTGAA
ACAATTAGGCAAAACCATGCGAAGCTCTCTAGTATAACTTCGTATAATGTATGCTATACGAAGTTCTCGA
GGGGGGGCCCGGTACCGTCGACGATGTAGGTCACGGTCTCGAAGCCGCGGTGCGGGTGCCAGGGCGTGCC
CTTGGGCTCCCCGGGCGCGTACTCCACCTCACCCATCTGGTCCATCATGATGAACGGGTCGAGGTGGCGG
TAGTTGATCCCGGCGAACGCGCGGCGCGCCGGGAAGCCCTCGCCCTCGAAACCGCTGGGCGCGGTGGTCA
CGGTGAGCACGGGACGTGCGACGGCGTCGGCGGGTGCGGATACGCGGGGCAGCGTCAGCGGGTTCTCGAC
GGTCACGGCGGGCATGTCGACACTAGTGGTACCCAGCTTTTGTTCCCTTTAGTGAGGGTTAATTGCGCGC
TTGGCGTAATCATGGTCATAGCTGTTTCCTGTGTGAAATTGTTATCCGCTCACAATTCCACACAACATAC
GAGCCGGAAGCATAAAGTGTAAAGCCTGGGGTGCCTAATGAGTGAGCTAACTCACATTAATTGCGTTGCG
CTCACTGCCCGCTTTCCAGTCGGGAAACCTGTCGTGCCAGCTGCATTAATGAATCGGCCAACGCGCGGGG
AGAGGCGGTTTGCGTATTGGGCGCTCTTCCGCTTCCTCGCTCACTGACTCGCTGCGCTCGGTCGTTCGGC
TGCGGCGAGCGGTATCAGCTCACTCAAAGGCGGTAATACGGTTATCCACAGAATCAGGGGATAACGCAGG
AAAGAACATGTGAGCAAAAGGCCAGCAAAAGGCCAGGAACCGTAAAAAGGCCGCGTTGCTGGCGTTTTTC
CATAGGCTCCGCCCCCCTGACGAGCATCACAAAAATCGACGCTCAAGTCAGAGGTGGCGAAACCCGACAG
GACTATAAAGATACCAGGCGTTTCCCCCTGGAAGCTCCCTCGTGCGCTCTCCTGTTCCGACCCTGCCGCT
TACCGGATACCTGTCCGCCTTTCTCCCTTCGGGAAGCGTGGCGCTTTCTCATAGCTCACGCTGTAGGTAT
CTCAGTTCGGTGTAGGTCGTTCGCTCCAAGCTGGGCTGTGTGCACGAACCCCCCGTTCAGCCCGACCGCT
GCGCCTTATCCGGTAACTATCGTCTTGAGTCCAACCCGGTAAGACACGACTTATCGCCACTGGCAGCAGC
CACTGGTAACAGGATTAGCAGAGCGAGGTATGTAGGCGGTGCTACAGAGTTCTTGAAGTGGTGGCCTAAC
TACGGCTACACTAGAAGAACAGTATTTGGTATCTGCGCTCTGCTGAAGCCAGTTACCTTCGGAAAAAGAG
TTGGTAGCTCTTGATCCGGCAAACAAACCACCGCTGGTAGCGGTGGTTTTTTTGTTTGCAAGCAGCAGAT
TACGCGCAGAAAAAAAGGATCTCAAGAAGATCCTTTGATCTTTTCTACGGGGTCTGACGCTCAGTGGAAC
GAAAACTCACGTTAAGGGATTTTGGTCATGAGATTATCAAAAAGGATCTTCACCTAGATCCTTTTAAATT
AAAAATGAAGTTTTAAATCAATCTAAAGTATATATGAGTAAACTTGGTCTGACAGTTACCAATGCTTAAT
CAGTGAGGCACCTATCTCAGCGATCTGTCTATTTCGTTCATCCATAGTTGCCTGACTCCCCGTCGTGTAG
ATAACTACGATACGGGAGGGCTTACCATCTGGCCCCAGTGCTGCAATGATACCGCGAGACCCACGCTCAC
CGGCTCCAGATTTATCAGCAATAAACCAGCCAGCCGGAAGGGCCGAGCGCAGAAGTGGTCCTGCAACTTT
ATCCGCCTCCATCCAGTCTATTAATTGTTGCCGGGAAGCTAGAGTAAGTAGTTCGCCAGTTAATAGTTTG
CGCAACGTTGTTGCCATTGCTACAGGCATCGTGGTGTCACGCTCGTCGTTTGGTATGGCTTCATTCAGCT
CCGGTTCCCAACGATCAAGGCGAGTTACATGATCCCCCATGTTGTGCAAAAAAGCGGTTAGCTCCTTCGG
TCCTCCGATCGTTGTCAGAAGTAAGTTGGCCGCAGTGTTATCACTCATGGTTATGGCAGCACTGCATAAT
TCTCTTACTGTCATGCCATCCGTAAGATGCTTTTCTGTGACTGGTGAGTACTCAACCAAGTCATTCTGAG
AATAGTGTATGCGGCGACCGAGTTGCTCTTGCCCGGCGTCAATACGGGATAATACCGCGCCACATAGCAG
AACTTTAAAAGTGCTCATCATTGGAAAACGTTCTTCGGGGCGAAAACTCTCAAGGATCTTACCGCTGTTG
AGATCCAGTTCGATGTAACCCACTCGTGCACCCAACTGATCTTCAGCATCTTTTACTTTCACCAGCGTTT
CTGGGTGAGCAAAAACAGGAAGGCAAAATGCCGCAAAAAAGGGAATAAGGGCGACACGGAAATGTTGAAT
ACTCATACTCTTCCTTTTTCAATATTATTGAAGCATTTATCAGGGTTATTGTCTCATGAGCGGATACATA
TTTGAATGTATTTAGAAAAATAAACAAATAGGGGTTCCGCGCACATTTCCCCGAAAAGTGCCACCTG
[124 nt withheld, positions 5038-5161]
C
[91 nt withheld, positions 5163-5253]
A
[49 nt withheld, positions 5255-5303]
CCTTTGACGTTGGAGTCCACGTTCTTT
[37 nt withheld, positions 5331-5367]
ACCCTATCTCGGTCTATTCTTTTGATTTATAAGGGATTTTGCCGATTTCGGCCTATTGGTTAAAAAATGA
GCTGATTTAACAAAAATTTAACGCGAATTTTAACAAAATATTAACGCTTACAATTTCCATTCGCCATTCA
GGCTGCGCAACTGTTGGGAAGGGCGATCGGTGCGGGCCTCTTCGCTATTACGCCAGCTGGCGAAAGGGGG
ATGTGCTGCAAGGCGATTAAGTTGGGTAACGCCAGGGTTTTCCCAGTCACGACGTTGTAAAACGACGGCC
AGTGAGCGCGCGTAATACGACTCACTATAGGGCGAATTGGAGCTCCACCGCGGTGGCCATTAATATACTC
GAATTCGTTGTCGGCTCATATACATGGGCGAAATAATTTCGAATATGTTTTAAAAATAACCAAAGACATT
AGAAAGAGATCGCCAATACTTATACATTATGTCTATGTGTGCCATGTGGTAGCATGAGCCAAAAAGCTTC
TCGAAATTACGAATTACATATAGACGAATATGTATGTGACTTTAGTTTCGAAATAATTTCGAGAATTTTA
AAAATAACGCATTCGTTAAAAGTTCGCGTCAATTCGAATCGAATTTTCGATTGTCGATTTAGTGTGGATT
GTCGAAAATCGTTCCGCCTTCGAAGTTTACTGAAAGGAATCATTGCGATCTCGTGAATTGCTTGTATGAG
AACACGCCACCATATCGAGATACCTGTTCAAAATATCGAAATCGCGTTCCAAACGGTAGTAGTTACCAGT
TGAGTGAGTTGTGGTGACAGTTTAACCTCTCTACATTTGTAATAATAAGCATTGTTTTGGCGTATCAATA
GTCTGTAGATTTTTTCACAAAGAAACCT
